Addgene plasmid #179961: pCG_SARS-CoV1 NSP1 C-V5-tag
Purpose: Mammalian expression vector for SARS-CoV-1 Nsp1, V5-tagged. Sequence codon-optimized.
Depositing lab: Konstantin Sparrer. Publication: Systematic functional analysis of SARS-CoV-2 proteins uncovers viral innate immune antagonists and remaining vulnerabilities. Hayn M, Hirschenberger M, Koepke L, Nchioua R, Straub JH, Klute S, Hunszinger V, Zech F, Prelli Bozzo C, Aftab W, Christensen MH, Conzelmann C, Muller JA, Srinivasachar Badarinarayan S, Sturzel CM, Forne I, Stenger S, Conzelmann KK, Munch J, Schmidt FI, Sauter D, Imhof A, Kirchhoff F, Sparrer KMJ. Cell Rep. 2021 May 18;35(7):109126. doi: 10.1016/j.celrep.2021.109126. Epub 2021 Apr 27. PubMed 33974846.
Backbone
  Vector backbone: pCG
  Vector type: Mammalian Expression
Growth in bacteria
  Bacterial resistance: Ampicillin, 100 μg/mL
  Growth temperature: 37°C
  Growth strain: DH5alpha
  Copy number: High Copy
Gene/Insert
  Gene/Insert name: SARS-CoV-1 Nsp1
  Species: Synthetic
  Mutation: human codon-optimized
  Entrez Gene: ORF1ab (a.k.a. sarsp1)
  Cloning method: Restriction Enzyme; 5′ cloning site Unknown (unknown if destroyed); 3′ cloning site Unknown (unknown if destroyed)
Terms and licenses: Academic/Nonprofit Terms; Industry Terms: Not Available to Industry
How to cite: pCG_SARS-CoV1 NSP1 C-V5-tag was a gift from Konstantin Sparrer (Addgene plasmid # 179961 ; http://n2t.net/addgene:179961 ; RRID:Addgene_179961)
