[The description below was written by a language model from this plasmid's Addgene catalogue record and pLannotate feature annotations shown in this document.]
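Description:
pCG_SARS-CoV1 NSP1 C-V5-tag is a 5,585-nt mammalian expression plasmid built on the pCG backbone for transient expression of the SARS-CoV-1 non-structural protein 1 (Nsp1) in transfected cells. The insert is a synthetic, human codon-optimized open reading frame. According to the construct name and stated purpose it carries a C-terminal V5 epitope tag, although the automated annotation does not call out the tag as a separate feature. The coding region is annotated as a 540-nt fragment matching the SARS-CoV replicase polyprotein 1a. The functional text attached to that hit refers to nsp10, but this simply reflects the generic database entry for the polyprotein, and the catalogue record identifies the insert as Nsp1. The cloning sites used are not recorded.

Expression is driven by the human cytomegalovirus immediate-early enhancer and promoter, followed by the HSV thymidine kinase 5' untranslated region upstream of the coding sequence. Downstream lie a rabbit β-globin intron, a short residual β-globin exon segment and the rabbit β-globin polyadenylation signal, which together support splicing, processing and stability of the transcript. An SV40 early promoter element sits in reverse orientation beyond the cassette, with no mammalian selection marker annotated. For propagation in E. coli the plasmid has a high-copy ColE1/pUC-type origin and a β-lactamase gene conferring ampicillin resistance. An f1 origin, a T7 promoter and fragments of lacZα, lacI, rop and bom are backbone remnants.

The plasmid comes from a collection used for systematic functional analysis of coronavirus proteins as innate immune antagonists. The V5 tag allows detection or pulldown of the protein, for example when comparing it with its SARS-CoV-2 counterpart.
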