Features (pLannotate 1.2.2; 17 found; start..end, strand, type, name):
      1..304     +  enhancer       CMV enhancer: human cytomegalovirus immediate early enhancer
    305..508     +  promoter       CMV promoter: human cytomegalovirus (CMV) immediate early promoter
    598..637     +  5'UTR          HSV TK 5'-UTR: 5' untranslated region from the herpes simplex virus thymidine kinase gene
    673..1212    +  CDS            R1A_SARS (fragment): Experimental evidence at protein level: Swiss-Prot protein existence level 1. [Non-structural protein 10]: Plays a pivotal role in viral transcription by stimulating both nsp14 3'-5' exoribonuclease and nsp16 2'-O-methyltransferase activities. Therefore plays an essential role in viral mRNAs cap methylation. From Severe acute respiratory syndrome coronavirus (SARS-CoV).
   1284..1856    +  intron         β-globin intron: intron from rabbit β-globin gene
   1860..1982    +  CDS            HBB: HBB_COLGU - Experimental evidence at transcript level: Swiss-Prot protein existence level 2. Involved in oxygen transport from the lung to the various peripheral tissues. From Colobus guereza (Mantled guereza) (Eastern black-and-white colobus monkey).
   2053..2108    +  polyA_signal   β-globin poly(A) signal: rabbit β-globin polyadenylation signal (Gil and Proudfoot, 1987)
   2448..2637    -  promoter       SV40 promoter: SV40 early promoter
   2637..2691    -  CDS            lacI (fragment): lac repressor; lacI; The lac repressor binds to the lac operator to inhibit transcription in E. coli. This inhibition can be relieved by adding lactose or isopropyl-β-D-thiogalactopyranoside (IPTG).
   2874..3462    -  rep_origin     ori: high-copy-number ColE1/pMB1/pBR322/pUC origin of replication
   3633..4493    -  CDS            AmpR: β-lactamase; bla; confers resistance to ampicillin, carbenicillin, and related antibiotics
   4494..4598    -  promoter       AmpR promoter: bla
   4693..4728    +  CDS            rop (fragment): Rop protein, which maintains plasmids at low copy number; rop
   4830..4929    +  misc_feature   bom (fragment): basis of mobility region from pBR322
   4957..5385    -  rep_origin     f1 ori (sequence partly withheld): f1 bacteriophage origin of replication; arrow indicates direction of (+) strand synthesis
   5389..5546    -  CDS            lacZα (fragment): LacZα fragment of β-galactosidase; lacZ fragment
   5549..5567    +  promoter       T7 promoter: promoter for bacteriophage T7 RNA polymerase
>Addgene plasmid #179961 | pCG_SARS-CoV1 NSP1 C-V5-tag | addgene full sequence | sequence record 358533 | Addgene NGS Result
CGTTACATAACTTACGGTAAATGGCCCGCCTGGCTGACCGCCCAACGACCCCCGCCCATTGACGTCAATA
ATGACGTATGTTCCCATAGTAACGCCAATAGGGACTTTCCATTGACGTCAATGGGTGGAGTATTTACGGT
AAACTGCCCACTTGGCAGTACATCAAGTGTATCATATGCCAAGTACGCCCCCTATTGACGTCAATGACGG
TAAATGGCCCGCCTGGCATTATGCCCAGTACATGACCTTATGGGACTTTCCTACTTGGCAGTACATCTAC
GTATTAGTCATCGCTATTACCATGGTGATGCGGTTTTGGCAGTACATCAATGGGCGTGGATAGCGGTTTG
ACTCACGGGGATTTCCAAGTCTCCACCCCATTGACGTCAATGGGAGTTTGTTTTGGCACCAAAATCAACG
GGACTTTCCAAAATGTCGTAACAACTCCGCCCCATTGACGCAAATGGGCGGTAGGCGTGTACGGTGGGAG
GTCTATATAAGCAGAGCTCGTTTAGTGAACCGTCAGATCGCCTGGAGACGCCATCCACGCTGTTTTGACC
TCCATAGAAGACACCGGGACCGATCCAGCCTCCGGGGGATCTTGGTGGCGTGAAACTCCCGCACCTCTTC
GGCCAGCGCCTTGTAGAAGCGCGTAGGCCTTCTAGAGCCACCATGGAAAGTCTTGTTCTCGGGGTGAATG
AGAAAACTCACGTACAACTCTCTCTGCCCGTGTTGCAAGTCCGTGATGTTCTCGTCAGAGGGTTCGGTGA
TAGCGTTGAAGAGGCTCTGAGTGAGGCCAGGGAGCATCTCAAGAATGGGACCTGTGGACTTGTTGAACTG
GAAAAGGGCGTTCTCCCTCAGCTTGAGCAACCGTATGTCTTTATCAAGCGTAGCGATGCATTGTCAACTA
ATCACGGCCATAAAGTCGTTGAATTGGTAGCTGAGATGGATGGCATCCAATATGGGCGCTCCGGGATCAC
CCTGGGAGTCCTCGTCCCCCATGTCGGAGAAACACCTATCGCTTATCGAAACGTCCTGCTGCGCAAGAAT
GGCAACAAGGGCGCCGGTGGTCATTCCTATGGCATTGACTTGAAATCTTACGATCTGGGAGATGAGTTGG
GGACCGACCCCATAGAGGATTACGAACAGAATTGGAATACCAAACATGGATCCGGAGCACTTAGAGAACT
GACGCGCGAGCTGAATGGGGGGGGAAAACCTATCCCTAACCCCTTGTTGGGCCTTGATTCAACCTAGACG
CGTCGGATCCTGAGAACTTCAGGGTGAGTTTGGGGACCCTTGATTGTTCTTTCTTTTTCGCTATTGTAAA
ATTCATGTTATATGGAGGGGGCAAAGTTTTCAGGGTGTTGTTTAGAATGGGAAGATGTCCCTTGTATCAC
CATGGACCCTCATGATAATTTTGTTTCTTTCACTTTCTACTCTGTTGACAACCATTGTCTCCTCTTATTT
TCTTTTCATTTTCTGTAACTTTTTCGTTAAACTTTAGCTTGCATTTGTAACGAATTTTTAAATTCACTTT
TGTTTATTTGTCAGATTGTAAGTACTTTCTCTAATCACTTTTTTTTCAAGGCAATCAGGGTATATTATAT
TGTACTTCAGCACAGTTTTAGAGAACAATTGTTATAATTAAATGATAAGGTAGAATATTTCTGCATATAA
ATTCTGGCTGGCGTGGAAATATTCTTATTGGTAGAAACAACTACACCCTGGTCATCATCCTGCCTTTCTC
TTTATGGTTACAATGATATACACTGTTTGAGATGAGGATAAAATACTCTGAGTCCAAACCGGGCCCCTCT
GCTAACCATGTTCATGCCTTCTTCTCTTTCCTACAGCTCCTGGGCAACGTGCTGGTTGTTGTGCTGTCTC
ATCATTTTGGCAAAGAATTCACTCCTCAGGTGCAGGCTGCCTATCAGAAGGTGGTGGCTGGTGTGGCCAA
TGCCCTGGCTCACAAATACCACTGAGATCTTTTTCCCTCTGCCAAAAATTATGGGGACATCATGAAGCCC
CTTGAGCATCTGACTTCTGGCTAATAAAGGAAATTTATTTTCATTGCAATAGTGTGTTGGAATTTTTTGT
GTCTCTCACTCGGAAGGACATATGGGAGGGCAAATCATTTAAAACATCAGAATGAGTATTTGGTTTAGAG
TTTGGCAACATATGCCCATATGCTGGCTGCCATGAACAAAGGTTGGCTATAAAGAGGTCATCAGTATATG
AAACAGCCCCCTGCTGTCCATTCCTTATTCCATAGAAAAGCCTTGACTTGAGGTTAGATTTTTTTTATAT
TTTGTTTTGTGTTATTTTTTTCTTTAACATCCCTAAAATTTTCCTTACATGTTTTACTAGCCAGATTTTT
CCTCCTCTCCTGACTACTCCCAGTCATAGCTGTCCCTCTTCTCTTATGGAGATCCCTCGAGGAGCTTTTT
GCAAAAGCCTAGGCCTCCAAAAAAGCCTCTTCACTACTTCTGGAATAGCTCAGAGGCCGAGGCGGCCTCG
GCCTCTGCATAAATAAAAAAAATTAGTCAGCCATGGGGCGGAGAATGGGCGGAACTGGGCGGAGTTAGGG
GCGGGATGGGCGGAGTTAGGGGCGGGACTATGGTTGCTGACTAATTGCTGCATTAATGAATCGGCCAACG
CGCGGGGAGAGGCGGTTTGCGTATTGGGCGCTCTTCCGCTTCCTCGCTCACTGACTCGCTGCGCTCGGTC
GTTCGGCTGCGGCGAGCGGTATCAGCTCACTCAAAGGCGGTAATACGGTTATCCACAGAATCAGGGGATA
ACGCAGGAAAGAACATGTGAGCAAAAGGCCAGCAAAAGGCCAGGAACCGTAAAAAGGCCGCGTTGCTGGC
GTTTTTCCATAGGCTCCGCCCCCCTGACGAGCATCACAAAAATCGACGCTCAAGTCAGAGGTGGCGAAAC
CCGACAGGACTATAAAGATACCAGGCGTTTCCCCCTGGAAGCTCCCTCGTGCGCTCTCCTGTTCCGACCC
TGCCGCTTACCGGATACCTGTCCGCCTTTCTCCCTTCGGGAAGCGTGGCGCTTTCTCATAGCTCACGCTG
TAGGTATCTCAGTTCGGTGTAGGTCGTTCGCTCCAAGCTGGGCTGTGTGCACGAACCCCCCGTTCAGCCC
GACCGCTGCGCCTTATCCGGTAACTATCGTCTTGAGTCCAACCCGGTAAGACACGACTTATCGCCACTGG
CAGCAGCCACTGGTAACAGGATTAGCAGAGCGAGGTATGTAGGCGGTGCTACAGAGTTCTTGAAGTGGTG
GCCTAACTACGGCTACACTAGAAGAACAGTATTTGGTATCTGCGCTCTGCTGAAGCCAGTTACCTTCGGA
AAAAGAGTTGGTAGCTCTTGATCCGGCAAACAAACCACCGCTGGTAGCGGTGGTTTTTTTGTTTGCAAGC
AGCAGATTACGCGCAGAAAAAAAGGATCTCAAGAAGATCCTTTGATCTTTTCTACGGGGTCTGACGCTCA
GTGGAACGAAAACTCACGTTAAGGGATTTTGGTCATGAGATTATCAAAAAGGATCTTCACCTAGATCCTT
TTAAATTAAAAATGAAGTTTTAAATCAATCTAAAGTATATATGAGTAAACTTGGTCTGACAGTTACCAAT
GCTTAATCAGTGAGGCACCTATCTCAGCGATCTGTCTATTTCGTTCATCCATAGTTGCCTGACTCCCCGT
CGTGTAGATAACTACGATACGGGAGGGCTTACCATCTGGCCCCAGTGCTGCAATGATACCGCGAGACCCA
CGCTCACCGGCTCCAGATTTATCAGCAATAAACCAGCCAGCCGGAAGGGCCGAGCGCAGAAGTGGTCCTG
CAACTTTATCCGCCTCCATCCAGTCTATTAATTGTTGCCGGGAAGCTAGAGTAAGTAGTTCGCCAGTTAA
TAGTTTGCGCAACGTTGTTGCCATTGCTACAGGCATCGTGGTGTCACGCTCGTCGTTTGGTATGGCTTCA
TTCAGCTCCGGTTCCCAACGATCAAGGCGAGTTACATGATCCCCCATGTTGTGCAAAAAAGCGGTTAGCT
CCTTCGGTCCTCCGATCGTTGTCAGAAGTAAGTTGGCCGCAGTGTTATCACTCATGGTTATGGCAGCACT
GCATAATTCTCTTACTGTCATGCCATCCGTAAGATGCTTTTCTGTGACTGGTGAGTACTCAACCAAGTCA
TTCTGAGAATAGTGTATGCGGCGACCGAGTTGCTCTTGCCCGGCGTCAATACGGGATAATACCGCGCCAC
ATAGCAGAACTTTAAAAGTGCTCATCATTGGAAAACGTTCTTCGGGGCGAAAACTCTCAAGGATCTTACC
GCTGTTGAGATCCAGTTCGATGTAACCCACTCGTGCACCCAACTGATCTTCAGCATCTTTTACTTTCACC
AGCGTTTCTGGGTGAGCAAAAACAGGAAGGCAAAATGCCGCAAAAAAGGGAATAAGGGCGACACGGAAAT
GTTGAATACTCATACTCTTCCTTTTTCAATATTATTGAAGCATTTATCAGGGTTATTGTCTCATGAGCGG
ATACATATTTGAATGTATTTAGAAAAATAAACAAATAGGGGTTCCGCGCACATTTCCCCGAAAAGTGCCA
CCTGACGTCTAAGAAACCATTATTATCATGACATTAACCTATAAAAATAGGCGTATCACGAGGCCCTTTC
GTCTCGCGCGTTTCGGTGATGACGGTGAAAACCTCTGACACATGCAGCTCCCGGAGACGGTCACAGCTTG
TCTGTAAGCGGATGCCGGGAGCAGACAAGCCCGTCAGGGCGCGTCAGCGGGTGTTGGCGGGTGTCGGGGC
TGGCTTAACTATGCGGCATCAGAGCAGATTGTACTGAGAGTGCACCATATGCGGTGTGAAATACCGCACA
GATGCGTAAGGAGAAAATACCGCATCAGGAAATTGTAAGCGTTAATATTTTGTTAAAATTCGCGTTAAAT
TTTTGTTAAATCAGCTCATTTTTTAACCAATAGGCCGAAATCGGCAAAATCCCTTATAAATCAAAAGAAT
AGACCGAGATAGGGT
[37 nt withheld, positions 5056-5092]
AAAGAACGTGGACTCCAACGTCAAAGG
[49 nt withheld, positions 5120-5168]
T
[91 nt withheld, positions 5170-5260]
G
[124 nt withheld, positions 5262-5385]
CCATTCGCCATTCAGGCTGCGCAACTGTTGGGAAGGGCGATCGGTGCGGGCCTCTTCGCTATTACGCCAG
CTGGCGAAAGGGGGATGTGCTGCAAGGCGATTAAGTTGGGTAACGCCAGGGTTTTCCCAGTCACGACGTT
GTAAAACGACGGCCAGTGAATTGTAATACGACTCACTATAGGGCGAATTCGAGCTCGCCC
